Addgene plasmid #155294: Lenti Cas9/SB100
Purpose: Lentiviral expression of Cas9 and SB100
Depositing lab: Martin Carroll.
Backbone
  Vector backbone: LentiV
  Modifications to backbone: LentiV with SB100X-P2A-spCas9
  Vector type: Mammalian Expression
Growth in bacteria
  Bacterial resistance: Ampicillin, 100 μg/mL
  Growth temperature: 37°C
  Growth strain: NEB Stable
  Copy number: High Copy
Gene/Insert
  Gene/Insert name: SB100X-P2A-spCas9
Terms and licenses: Academic/Nonprofit Terms; Industry Terms: Not Available to Industry
How to cite: Lenti Cas9/SB100 was a gift from Martin Carroll (Addgene plasmid # 155294 ; http://n2t.net/addgene:155294 ; RRID:Addgene_155294)
