[The description below was written by a language model from this plasmid's Addgene catalogue record and pLannotate feature annotations shown in this document.]
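Description:
Lenti Cas9/SB100 is a lentiviral transfer plasmid of about 11.6 kb built on the LentiV backbone for co-expression of the hyperactive Sleeping Beauty transposase SB100X and Streptococcus pyogenes Cas9 in mammalian cells. It is maintained in E. coli as a high-copy plasmid through a ColE1/pUC-type origin and selected with ampicillin via the β-lactamase gene. An f1 origin, an SV40 origin and remnants of lac cloning-vector sequence (lac promoter/operator, lacZα and lacI fragments, T3 and T7 promoters) are also annotated in the backbone.

The viral portion has a third-generation, self-inactivating layout. An RSV enhancer/promoter replaces the U3 region of a truncated HIV-1 5' LTR to drive genomic RNA production in packaging cells. It is followed by the Ψ packaging signal with a partial gag sequence, the Rev response element for Rev-dependent nuclear export, and the cPPT/CTS, which aids nuclear import of the reverse-transcribed genome. The ΔU3 3' LTR inactivates the LTR promoter after integration, and an SV40 polyadenylation signal lies downstream.

Between these elements, an EF-1α core promoter drives a single open reading frame. SB100X comes first and Cas9 second, joined according to the catalogue entry by a P2A self-cleaving peptide (not separately annotated in the feature table), so that both proteins are produced from one transcript. A WPRE after Cas9 enhances transcript stability and expression. No mammalian selection marker, fluorescent reporter or guide RNA cassette is annotated. The record gives the purpose only as lentiviral expression of Cas9 and SB100. That would suit generating cells able to perform both CRISPR editing and Sleeping Beauty transposon mobilisation, with guides and transposon supplied separately.
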