Features (pLannotate 1.2.2; 27 found; start..end, strand, type, name):
      1..22      +  protein_bind   CAP binding site: CAP binding activates transcription in the presence of cAMP. E. coli catabolite activator protein
     37..67      +  promoter       lac promoter: promoter for the E. coli lac operon
     71..93      +  protein_bind   lac operator (fragment): The lac repressor binds to the lac operator to inhibit transcription in E. coli. This inhibition can be relieved by adding lactose or isopropyl-β-D-thiogalactopyranoside (IPTG). lac repressor encoded by lacI
    136..154     +  promoter       T3 promoter: promoter for bacteriophage T3 RNA polymerase
    182..408     +  promoter       RSV promoter: Rous sarcoma virus enhancer/promoter
    409..589     +  LTR            5' LTR (truncated): truncated 5' long terminal repeat (LTR) from HIV-1
    636..761     +  misc_feature   HIV-1 Ψ: packaging signal of human immunodeficiency virus type 1
    745..1108    +  CDS            HIV-1 gag (fragment): gag protein from human immunodeficiency virus 1; gag
   1254..1487    +  misc_feature   RRE: The Rev response element (RRE) of HIV-1 allows for Rev-dependent mRNA export from the nucleus to the cytoplasm.
   1864..1890    +  CDS            Rev (fragment): human immunodeficiency virus 1 (HIV-1) Rev protein; rev; enhances nuclear export of unspliced and incompletely spliced viral mRNAs
   1900..2017    +  misc_feature   cPPT/CTS: central polypurine tract and central termination sequence of HIV-1
   2086..2297    +  promoter       EF-1α core promoter: core promoter for human elongation factor EF-1α
   2312..2330    +  promoter       T7 promoter: promoter for bacteriophage T7 RNA polymerase
   2344..3363    +  CDS            SB100X: hyperactive variant of the Sleeping Beauty transposase (Mátés et al., 2009)
   3421..7524    +  CDS            Cas9: Cas9 (Csn1) endonuclease from the Streptococcus pyogenes Type II CRISPR/Cas system generates RNA-guided double strand breaks in DNA
   7627..8215    +  misc_feature   WPRE: woodchuck hepatitis virus posttranscriptional regulatory element
   8266..8285    +  misc_feature   cPPT/CTS (fragment): central polypurine tract and central termination sequence of HIV-1
   8287..8520    +  LTR            3' LTR (ΔU3): self-inactivating 3' long terminal repeat (LTR) from HIV-1
   8598..8719    +  polyA_signal   SV40 poly(A) signal: SV40 polyadenylation signal
   8759..8894    +  rep_origin     SV40 ori: SV40 origin of replication
   8915..8933    -  promoter       T7 promoter: promoter for bacteriophage T7 RNA polymerase
   8941..9096    +  CDS            lacZα (fragment): LacZα fragment of β-galactosidase; lacZ fragment
   9101..9529    +  rep_origin     f1 ori (sequence partly withheld): f1 bacteriophage origin of replication; arrow indicates direction of (+) strand synthesis
   9582..9686    +  promoter       AmpR promoter: bla
   9687..10547   +  CDS            AmpR: β-lactamase; bla; confers resistance to ampicillin, carbenicillin, and related antibiotics
  10718..11306   +  rep_origin     ori: high-copy-number ColE1/pMB1/pBR322/pUC origin of replication
  11489..11581   +  CDS            lacI (fragment): lac repressor; lacI; The lac repressor binds to the lac operator to inhibit transcription in E. coli. This inhibition can be relieved by adding lactose or isopropyl-β-D-thiogalactopyranoside (IPTG).
>Addgene plasmid #155294 | Lenti Cas9/SB100 | addgene full sequence | sequence record 309998 | Addgene NGS Result
TAATGTGAGTTAGCTCACTCATTAGGCACCCCAGGCTTTACACTTTATGCTTCCGGCTCGTATGTTGTGT
GGAATTGTGAGCGGATAACAATTTCACACAGGAAACAGCTATGACCATGATTACGCCAAGCGCGCAATTA
ACCCTCACTAAAGGGAACAAAAGCTGGAGCTGCAAGCTTAATGTAGTCTTATGCAATACTCTTGTAGTCT
TGCAACATGGTAACGATGAGTTAGCAACATGCCTTACAAGGAGAGAAAAAGCACCGTGCATGCCGATTGG
TGGAAGTAAGGTGGTACGATCGTGCCTTATTAGGAAGGCAACAGACGGGTCTGACATGGATTGGACGAAC
CACTGAATTGCCGCATTGCAGAGATATTGTATTTAAGTGCCTAGCTCGATACATAAACGGGTCTCTCTGG
TTAGACCAGATCTGAGCCTGGGAGCTCTCTGGCTAACTAGGGAACCCACTGCTTAAGCCTCAATAAAGCT
TGCCTTGAGTGCTTCAAGTAGTGTGTGCCCGTCTGTTGTGTGACTCTGGTAACTAGAGATCCCTCAGACC
CTTTTAGTCAGTGTGGAAAATCTCTAGCAGTGGCGCCCGAACAGGGACTTGAAAGCGAAAGGGAAACCAG
AGGAGCTCTCTCGACGCAGGACTCGGCTTGCTGAAGCGCGCACGGCAAGAGGCGAGGGGCGGCGACTGGT
GAGTACGCCAAAAATTTTGACTAGCGGAGGCTAGAAGGAGAGAGATGGGTGCGAGAGCGTCAGTATTAAG
CGGGGGAGAATTAGATCGCGATGGGAAAAAATTCGGTTAAGGCCAGGGGGAAAGAAAAAATATAAATTAA
AACATATAGTATGGGCAAGCAGGGAGCTAGAACGATTCGCAGTTAATCCTGGCCTGTTAGAAACATCAGA
AGGCTGTAGACAAATACTGGGACAGCTACAACCATCCCTTCAGACAGGATCAGAAGAACTTAGATCATTA
TATAATACAGTAGCAACCCTCTATTGTGTGCATCAAAGGATAGAGATAAAAGACACCAAGGAAGCTTTAG
ACAAGATAGAGGAAGAGCAAAACAAAAGTAAGACCACCGCACAGCAAGCGGCCGCTGATCTTCAGACCTG
GAGGAGGAGATATGAGGGACAATTGGAGAAGTGAATTATATAAATATAAAGTAGTAAAAATTGAACCATT
AGGAGTAGCACCCACCAAGGCAAAGAGAAGAGTGGTGCAGAGAGAAAAAAGAGCAGTGGGAATAGGAGCT
TTGTTCCTTGGGTTCTTGGGAGCAGCAGGAAGCACTATGGGCGCAGCGTCAATGACGCTGACGGTACAGG
CCAGACAATTATTGTCTGGTATAGTGCAGCAGCAGAACAATTTGCTGAGGGCTATTGAGGCGCAACAGCA
TCTGTTGCAACTCACAGTCTGGGGCATCAAGCAGCTCCAGGCAAGAATCCTGGCTGTGGAAAGATACCTA
AAGGATCAACAGCTCCTGGGGATTTGGGGTTGCTCTGGAAAACTCATTTGCACCACTGCTGTGCCTTGGA
ATGCTAGTTGGAGTAATAAATCTCTGGAACAGATTTGGAATCACACGACCTGGATGGAGTGGGACAGAGA
AATTAACAATTACACAAGCTTAATACACTCCTTAATTGAAGAATCGCAAAACCAGCAAGAAAAGAATGAA
CAAGAATTATTGGAATTAGATAAATGGGCAAGTTTGTGGAATTGGTTTAACATAACAAATTGGCTGTGGT
ATATAAAATTATTCATAATGATAGTAGGAGGCTTGGTAGGTTTAAGAATAGTTTTTGCTGTACTTTCTAT
AGTGAATAGAGTTAGGCAGGGATATTCACCATTATCGTTTCAGACCCACCTCCCAACCCCGAGGGGACCC
AGACCACAATTTTAAAAGAAAAGGGGGGATTGGGGGGTACAGTGCAGGGGAAAGAATAGTAGACATAATA
GCAACAGACATACAAACTAAAGAATTACAAAAACAAATTACAAAAATTCAAAATTTTCGGGTTTATTACA
GGGACAGCAGAGATCCACTTTGGCGCCGGCTCGAGTGGCTCCGGTGCCCGTCAGTGGGCAGAGCGCACAT
CGCCCACAGTCCCCGAGAAGTTGGGGGGAGGGGTCGGCAATTGAACCGGTGCCTAGAGAAGGTGGCGCGG
GGTAAACTGGGAAAGTGATGTCGTGTACTGGCTCCGCCTTTTTCCCGAGGGTGGGGGAGAACCGTATATA
AGTGCAGTAGTCGCCGTGAACGTTCTTTTTCGCAACGGGTTTGCCGCCAGAACACAGGTGTCGTGACGCG
GTAATACGACTCACTATAGGGACTAGTGCCACCATGGGAAAATCAAAAGAAATCAGCCAAGACCTCAGAA
AAAGAATTGTAGACCTCCACAAGTCTGGTTCATCCTTGGGAGCAATTTCCAAACGCCTGGCGGTACCACG
TTCATCTGTACAAACAATAGTACGCAAGTATAAACACCATGGGACCACGCAGCCGTCATACCGCTCAGGA
AGGAGACGCGTTCTGTCTCCTAGAGATGAACGTACTTTGGTGCGAAAAGTGCAAATCAATCCCAGAACAA
CAGCAAAGGACCTTGTGAAGATGCTGGAGGAAACAGGTACAAAAGTATCTATATCCACAGTAAAACGAGT
CCTATATCGACATAACCTGAAAGGCCACTCAGCAAGGAAGAAGCCACTGCTCCAAAACCGACATAAGAAA
GCCAGACTACGGTTTGCAACTGCACATGGGGACAAAGATCGTACTTTTTGGAGAAATGTCCTCTGGTCTG
ATGAAACAAAAATAGAACTGTTTGGCCATAATGACCATCGTTATGTTTGGAGGAAGAAGGGGGAGGCTTG
CAAGCCGAAGAACACCATCCCAACCGTGAAGCACGGGGGTGGCAGCATCATGTTGTGGGGGTGCTTTGCT
GCAGGAGGGACTGGTGCACTTCACAAAATAGATGGCATCATGGACGCGGTGCAGTATGTGGATATATTGA
AGCAACATCTCAAGACATCAGTCAGGAAGTTAAAGCTTGGTCGCAAATGGGTCTTCCAACACGACAATGA
CCCCAAGCATACTTCCAAAGTTGTGGCAAAATGGCTTAAGGACAACAAAGTCAAGGTATTGGAGTGGCCA
TCACAAAGCCCTGACCTCAATCCTATAGAAAATTTGTGGGCAGAACTGAAAAAGCGTGTGCGAGCAAGGA
GGCCTACAAACCTGACTCAGTTACACCAGCTCTGTCAGGAGGAATGGGCCAAAATTCACCCAAATTATTG
TGGGAAGCTTGTGGAAGGCTACCCGAAACGTTTGACCCAAGTTAAACAATTTAAAGGCAATGCTACCAAA
TACGCAACAAACTTCTCTCTGCTGAAACAAGCCGGAGATGTCGAAGAGAATCCTGGACCGATGGACAAGA
AGTACAGCATCGGCCTGGACATCGGCACCAACTCTGTGGGCTGGGCCGTGATCACCGACGAGTACAAGGT
GCCCAGCAAGAAATTCAAGGTGCTGGGCAACACCGACCGGCACAGCATCAAGAAGAACCTGATCGGAGCC
CTGCTGTTCGACAGCGGCGAAACAGCCGAGGCCACCCGGCTGAAGAGAACCGCCAGAAGAAGATACACCA
GACGGAAGAACCGGATCTGCTATCTGCAAGAGATCTTCAGCAACGAGATGGCCAAGGTGGACGACAGCTT
CTTCCACAGACTGGAAGAGTCCTTCCTGGTGGAAGAGGATAAGAAGCACGAGCGGCACCCCATCTTCGGC
AACATCGTGGACGAGGTGGCCTACCACGAGAAGTACCCCACCATCTACCACCTGAGAAAGAAACTGGTGG
ACAGCACCGACAAGGCCGACCTGCGGCTGATCTATCTGGCCCTGGCCCACATGATCAAGTTCCGGGGCCA
CTTCCTGATCGAGGGCGACCTGAACCCCGACAACAGCGACGTGGACAAGCTGTTCATCCAGCTGGTGCAG
ACCTACAACCAGCTGTTCGAGGAAAACCCCATCAACGCCAGCGGCGTGGACGCCAAGGCCATCCTGTCTG
CCAGACTGAGCAAGAGCAGACGGCTGGAAAATCTGATCGCCCAGCTGCCCGGCGAGAAGAAGAATGGCCT
GTTCGGAAACCTGATTGCCCTGAGCCTGGGCCTGACCCCCAACTTCAAGAGCAACTTCGACCTGGCCGAG
GATGCCAAACTGCAGCTGAGCAAGGACACCTACGACGACGACCTGGACAACCTGCTGGCCCAGATCGGCG
ACCAGTACGCCGACCTGTTTCTGGCCGCCAAGAACCTGTCCGACGCCATCCTGCTGAGCGACATCCTGAG
AGTGAACACCGAGATCACCAAGGCCCCCCTGAGCGCCTCTATGATCAAGAGATACGACGAGCACCACCAG
GACCTGACCCTGCTGAAAGCTCTCGTGCGGCAGCAGCTGCCTGAGAAGTACAAAGAGATTTTCTTCGACC
AGAGCAAGAACGGCTACGCCGGCTACATTGACGGCGGAGCCAGCCAGGAAGAGTTCTACAAGTTCATCAA
GCCCATCCTGGAAAAGATGGACGGCACCGAGGAACTGCTCGTGAAGCTGAACAGAGAGGACCTGCTGCGG
AAGCAGCGGACCTTCGACAACGGCAGCATCCCCCACCAGATCCACCTGGGAGAGCTGCACGCCATTCTGC
GGCGGCAGGAAGATTTTTACCCATTCCTGAAGGACAACCGGGAAAAGATCGAGAAGATCCTGACCTTCCG
CATCCCCTACTACGTGGGCCCTCTGGCCAGGGGAAACAGCAGATTCGCCTGGATGACCAGAAAGAGCGAG
GAAACCATCACCCCCTGGAACTTCGAGGAAGTGGTGGACAAGGGCGCTTCCGCCCAGAGCTTCATCGAGC
GGATGACCAACTTCGATAAGAACCTGCCCAACGAGAAGGTGCTGCCCAAGCACAGCCTGCTGTACGAGTA
CTTCACCGTGTATAACGAGCTGACCAAAGTGAAATACGTGACCGAGGGAATGAGAAAGCCCGCCTTCCTG
AGCGGCGAGCAGAAAAAGGCCATCGTGGACCTGCTGTTCAAGACCAACCGGAAAGTGACCGTGAAGCAGC
TGAAAGAGGACTACTTCAAGAAAATCGAGTGCTTCGACTCCGTGGAAATCTCCGGCGTGGAAGATCGGTT
CAACGCCTCCCTGGGCACATACCACGATCTGCTGAAAATTATCAAGGACAAGGACTTCCTGGACAATGAG
GAAAACGAGGACATTCTGGAAGATATCGTGCTGACCCTGACACTGTTTGAGGACAGAGAGATGATCGAGG
AACGGCTGAAAACCTATGCCCACCTGTTCGACGACAAAGTGATGAAGCAGCTGAAGCGGCGGAGATACAC
CGGCTGGGGCAGGCTGAGCCGGAAGCTGATCAACGGCATCCGGGACAAGCAGTCCGGCAAGACAATCCTG
GATTTCCTGAAGTCCGACGGCTTCGCCAACAGAAACTTCATGCAGCTGATCCACGACGACAGCCTGACCT
TTAAAGAGGACATCCAGAAAGCCCAGGTGTCCGGCCAGGGCGATAGCCTGCACGAGCACATTGCCAATCT
GGCCGGCAGCCCCGCCATTAAGAAGGGCATCCTGCAGACAGTGAAGGTGGTGGACGAGCTCGTGAAAGTG
ATGGGCCGGCACAAGCCCGAGAACATCGTGATCGAAATGGCCAGAGAGAACCAGACCACCCAGAAGGGAC
AGAAGAACAGCCGCGAGAGAATGAAGCGGATCGAAGAGGGCATCAAAGAGCTGGGCAGCCAGATCCTGAA
AGAACACCCCGTGGAAAACACCCAGCTGCAGAACGAGAAGCTGTACCTGTACTACCTGCAGAATGGGCGG
GATATGTACGTGGACCAGGAACTGGACATCAACCGGCTGTCCGACTACGATGTGGACCATATCGTGCCTC
AGAGCTTTCTGAAGGACGACTCCATCGACAACAAGGTGCTGACCAGAAGCGACAAGAACCGGGGCAAGAG
CGACAACGTGCCCTCCGAAGAGGTCGTGAAGAAGATGAAGAACTACTGGCGGCAGCTGCTGAACGCCAAG
CTGATTACCCAGAGAAAGTTCGACAATCTGACCAAGGCCGAGAGAGGCGGCCTGAGCGAACTGGATAAGG
CCGGCTTCATCAAGAGACAGCTGGTGGAAACCCGGCAGATCACAAAGCACGTGGCACAGATCCTGGACTC
CCGGATGAACACTAAGTACGACGAGAATGACAAGCTGATCCGGGAAGTGAAAGTGATCACCCTGAAGTCC
AAGCTGGTGTCCGATTTCCGGAAGGATTTCCAGTTTTACAAAGTGCGCGAGATCAACAACTACCACCACG
CCCACGACGCCTACCTGAACGCCGTCGTGGGAACCGCCCTGATCAAAAAGTACCCTAAGCTGGAAAGCGA
GTTCGTGTACGGCGACTACAAGGTGTACGACGTGCGGAAGATGATCGCCAAGAGCGAGCAGGAAATCGGC
AAGGCTACCGCCAAGTACTTCTTCTACAGCAACATCATGAACTTTTTCAAGACCGAGATTACCCTGGCCA
ACGGCGAGATCCGGAAGCGGCCTCTGATCGAGACAAACGGCGAAACCGGGGAGATCGTGTGGGATAAGGG
CCGGGATTTTGCCACCGTGCGGAAAGTGCTGAGCATGCCCCAAGTGAATATCGTGAAAAAGACCGAGGTG
CAGACAGGCGGCTTCAGCAAAGAGTCTATCCTGCCCAAGAGGAACAGCGATAAGCTGATCGCCAGAAAGA
AGGACTGGGACCCTAAGAAGTACGGCGGCTTCGACAGCCCCACCGTGGCCTATTCTGTGCTGGTGGTGGC
CAAAGTGGAAAAGGGCAAGTCCAAGAAACTGAAGAGTGTGAAAGAGCTGCTGGGGATCACCATCATGGAA
AGAAGCAGCTTCGAGAAGAATCCCATCGACTTTCTGGAAGCCAAGGGCTACAAAGAAGTGAAAAAGGACC
TGATCATCAAGCTGCCTAAGTACTCCCTGTTCGAGCTGGAAAACGGCCGGAAGAGAATGCTGGCCTCTGC
CGGCGAACTGCAGAAGGGAAACGAACTGGCCCTGCCCTCCAAATATGTGAACTTCCTGTACCTGGCCAGC
CACTATGAGAAGCTGAAGGGCTCCCCCGAGGATAATGAGCAGAAACAGCTGTTTGTGGAACAGCACAAGC
ACTACCTGGACGAGATCATCGAGCAGATCAGCGAGTTCTCCAAGAGAGTGATCCTGGCCGACGCTAATCT
GGACAAAGTGCTGTCCGCCTACAACAAGCACCGGGATAAGCCCATCAGAGAGCAGGCCGAGAATATCATC
CACCTGTTTACCCTGACCAATCTGGGAGCCCCTGCCGCCTTCAAGTACTTTGACACCACCATCGACCGGA
AGAGGTACACCAGCACCAAAGAGGTGCTGGACGCCACCCTGATCCACCAGAGCATCACCGGCCTGTACGA
GACACGGATCGACCTGTCTCAGCTGGGAGGCGACAAGCGACCTGCCGCCACAAAGAAGGCTGGACAGGCT
AAGAAGAAGAAAGATTACAAAGACGATGACGATAAGTAACCGCGGTCTAGAACGCGTTAAGTCGACAATC
AACCTCTGGATTACAAAATTTGTGAAAGATTGACTGGTATTCTTAACTATGTTGCTCCTTTTACGCTATG
TGGATACGCTGCTTTAATGCCTTTGTATCATGCTATTGCTTCCCGTATGGCTTTCATTTTCTCCTCCTTG
TATAAATCCTGGTTGCTGTCTCTTTATGAGGAGTTGTGGCCCGTTGTCAGGCAACGTGGCGTGGTGTGCA
CTGTGTTTGCTGACGCAACCCCCACTGGTTGGGGCATTGCCACCACCTGTCAGCTCCTTTCCGGGACTTT
CGCTTTCCCCCTCCCTATTGCCACGGCGGAACTCATCGCCGCCTGCCTTGCCCGCTGCTGGACAGGGGCT
CGGCTGTTGGGCACTGACAATTCCGTGGTGTTGTCGGGGAAATCATCGTCCTTTCCTTGGCTGCTCGCCT
GTGTTGCCACCTGGATTCTGCGCGGGACGTCCTTCTGCTACGTCCCTTCGGCCCTCAATCCAGCGGACCT
TCCTTCCCGCGGCCTGCTGCCGGCTCTGCGGCCTCTTCCGCGTCTTCGCCTTCGCCCTCAGACGAGTCGG
ATCTCCCTTTGGGCCGCCTCCCCGCGTCGACTTTAAGACCAATGACTTACAAGGCAGCTGTAGATCTTAG
CCACTTTTTAAAAGAAAAGGGGGGACTGGAAGGGCTAATTCACTCCCAACGAAGACAAGATCTGCTTTTT
GCTTGTACTGGGTCTCTCTGGTTAGACCAGATCTGAGCCTGGGAGCTCTCTGGCTAACTAGGGAACCCAC
TGCTTAAGCCTCAATAAAGCTTGCCTTGAGTGCTTCAAGTAGTGTGTGCCCGTCTGTTGTGTGACTCTGG
TAACTAGAGATCCCTCAGACCCTTTTAGTCAGTGTGGAAAATCTCTAGCAGTACGTATAGTAGTTCATGT
CATCTTATTATTCAGTATTTATAACTTGCAAAGAAATGAATATCAGAGAGTGAGAGGAACTTGTTTATTG
CAGCTTATAATGGTTACAAATAAAGCAATAGCATCACAAATTTCACAAATAAAGCATTTTTTTCACTGCA
TTCTAGTTGTGGTTTGTCCAAACTCATCAATGTATCTTATCATGTCTGGCTCTAGCTATCCCGCCCCTAA
CTCCGCCCATCCCGCCCCTAACTCCGCCCAGTTCCGCCCATTCTCCGCCCCATGGCTGACTAATTTTTTT
TATTTATGCAGAGGCCGAGGCCGCCTCGGCCTCTGAGCTATTCCAGAAGTAGTGAGGAGGCTTTTTTGGA
GGCCTAGGGACGTACCCAATTCGCCCTATAGTGAGTCGTATTACGCGCGCTCACTGGCCGTCGTTTTACA
ACGTCGTGACTGGGAAAACCCTGGCGTTACCCAACTTAATCGCCTTGCAGCACATCCCCCTTTCGCCAGC
TGGCGTAATAGCGAAGAGGCCCGCACCGATCGCCCTTCCCAACAGTTGCGCAGCCTGAATGGCGAATGGG
[124 nt withheld, positions 9101-9224]
C
[91 nt withheld, positions 9226-9316]
A
[49 nt withheld, positions 9318-9366]
CCTTTGACGTTGGAGTCCACGTTCTTT
[37 nt withheld, positions 9394-9430]
ACCCTATCTCGGTCTATTCTTTTGATTTATAAGGGATTTTGCCGATTTCGGCCTATTGGTTAAAAAATGA
GCTGATTTAACAAAAATTTAACGCGAATTTTAACAAAATATTAACGCTTACAATTTAGGTGGCACTTTTC
GGGGAAATGTGCGCGGAACCCCTATTTGTTTATTTTTCTAAATACATTCAAATATGTATCCGCTCATGAG
ACAATAACCCTGATAAATGCTTCAATAATATTGAAAAAGGAAGAGTATGAGTATTCAACATTTCCGTGTC
GCCCTTATTCCCTTTTTTGCGGCATTTTGCCTTCCTGTTTTTGCTCACCCAGAAACGCTGGTGAAAGTAA
AAGATGCTGAAGATCAGTTGGGTGCACGAGTGGGTTACATCGAACTGGATCTCAACAGCGGTAAGATCCT
TGAGAGTTTTCGCCCCGAAGAACGTTTTCCAATGATGAGCACTTTTAAAGTTCTGCTATGTGGCGCGGTA
TTATCCCGTATTGACGCCGGGCAAGAGCAACTCGGTCGCCGCATACACTATTCTCAGAATGACTTGGTTG
AGTACTCACCAGTCACAGAAAAGCATCTTACGGATGGCATGACAGTAAGAGAATTATGCAGTGCTGCCAT
AACCATGAGTGATAACACTGCGGCCAACTTACTTCTGACAACGATCGGAGGACCGAAGGAGCTAACCGCT
TTTTTGCACAACATGGGGGATCATGTAACTCGCCTTGATCGTTGGGAACCGGAGCTGAATGAAGCCATAC
CAAACGACGAGCGTGACACCACGATGCCTGTAGCAATGGCAACAACGTTGCGCAAACTATTAACTGGCGA
ACTACTTACTCTAGCTTCCCGGCAACAATTAATAGACTGGATGGAGGCGGATAAAGTTGCAGGACCACTT
CTGCGCTCGGCCCTTCCGGCTGGCTGGTTTATTGCTGATAAATCTGGAGCCGGTGAGCGTGGGTCTCGCG
GTATCATTGCAGCACTGGGGCCAGATGGTAAGCCCTCCCGTATCGTAGTTATCTACACGACGGGGAGTCA
GGCAACTATGGATGAACGAAATAGACAGATCGCTGAGATAGGTGCCTCACTGATTAAGCATTGGTAACTG
TCAGACCAAGTTTACTCATATATACTTTAGATTGATTTAAAACTTCATTTTTAATTTAAAAGGATCTAGG
TGAAGATCCTTTTTGATAATCTCATGACCAAAATCCCTTAACGTGAGTTTTCGTTCCACTGAGCGTCAGA
CCCCGTAGAAAAGATCAAAGGATCTTCTTGAGATCCTTTTTTTCTGCGCGTAATCTGCTGCTTGCAAACA
AAAAAACCACCGCTACCAGCGGTGGTTTGTTTGCCGGATCAAGAGCTACCAACTCTTTTTCCGAAGGTAA
CTGGCTTCAGCAGAGCGCAGATACCAAATACTGTTCTTCTAGTGTAGCCGTAGTTAGGCCACCACTTCAA
GAACTCTGTAGCACCGCCTACATACCTCGCTCTGCTAATCCTGTTACCAGTGGCTGCTGCCAGTGGCGAT
AAGTCGTGTCTTACCGGGTTGGACTCAAGACGATAGTTACCGGATAAGGCGCAGCGGTCGGGCTGAACGG
GGGGTTCGTGCACACAGCCCAGCTTGGAGCGAACGACCTACACCGAACTGAGATACCTACAGCGTGAGCT
ATGAGAAAGCGCCACGCTTCCCGAAGGGAGAAAGGCGGACAGGTATCCGGTAAGCGGCAGGGTCGGAACA
GGAGAGCGCACGAGGGAGCTTCCAGGGGGAAACGCCTGGTATCTTTATAGTCCTGTCGGGTTTCGCCACC
TCTGACTTGAGCGTCGATTTTTGTGATGCTCGTCAGGGGGGCGGAGCCTATGGAAAAACGCCAGCAACGC
GGCCTTTTTACGGTTCCTGGCCTTTTGCTGGCCTTTTGCTCACATGTTCTTTCCTGCGTTATCCCCTGAT
TCTGTGGATAACCGTATTACCGCCTTTGAGTGAGCTGATACCGCTCGCCGCAGCCGAACGACCGAGCGCA
GCGAGTCAGTGAGCGAGGAAGCGGAAGAGCGCCCAATACGCAAACCGCCTCTCCCCGCGCGTTGGCCGAT
TCATTAATGCAGCTGGCACGACAGGTTTCCCGACTGGAAAGCGGGCAGTGAGCGCAACGCAAT
